>Addgene plasmid #66423 | LTB4R-Tango | depositor partial sequence | sequence record 113459 | empty Tango
GACGGATCGGGAGATCTCCCGATCCCCTATGGTGCACTCTCAGTACAATCTGCTCTGATGCCGCATAGTT
AAGCCAGTATCTGCTCCCTGCTTGTGTGTTGGAGGTCGCTGAGTAGTGCGCGAGCAAAATTTAAGCTACA
ACAAGGCAAGGCTTGACCGACAATTGCATGAAGAATCTGCTTAGGGTTAGGCGTTTTGCGCTGCTTCGCG
ATGTACGGGCCAGATATACGCGTTGACATTGATTATTGACTAGTTATTAATAGTAATCAATTACGGGGTC
ATTAGTTCATAGCCCATATATGGAGTTCCGCGTTACATAACTTACGGTAAATGGCCCGCCTGGCTGACCG
CCCAACGACCCCCGCCCATTGACGTCAATAATGACGTATGTTCCCATAGTAACGCCAATAGGGACTTTCC
ATTGACGTCAATGGGTGGAGTATTTACGGTAAACTGCCCACTTGGCAGTACATCAAGTGTATCATATGCC
AAGTACGCCCCCTATTGACGTCAATGACGGTAAATGGCCCGCCTGGCATTATGCCCAGTACATGACCTTA
TGGGACTTTCCTACTTGGCAGTACATCTACGTATTAGTCATCGCTATTACCATGGTGATGCGGTTTTGGC
AGTACATCAATGGGCGTGGATAGCGGTTTGACTCACGGGGATTTCCAAGTCTCCACCCCATTGACGTCAA
TGGGAGTTTGTTTTGGCACCAAAATCAACGGGACTTTCCAAAATGTCGTAACAACTCCGCCCCATTGACG
CAAATGGGCGGTAGGCGTGTACGGTGGGAGGTCTATATAAGCAGAGCTCTCTGGCTAACTAGAGAACCCA
CTGCTTACTGGCTTATCGAAATTAATACGACTCACTATAGGGAGACCCAAGCTGGCTAGCGTTTAAACTT
AAGCTTGGTACCGAGCTCGGATCCACTAGTCCAGTGTGGTGGAATTCTGCAGATATCCAGCACAGTGGCG
GCCGCGCCACCATGAAGACGATCATCGCCCTGAGCTACATCTTCTGCCTGGTATTCGCCGACTACAAGGA
CGATGATGACGCCAGCATCGATACCGGTGGACGCACCCCACCCAGCCTGGGTCCCCAAGATGAGTCCTGC
ACCACCGCCAGCTCCTCCCTGGCCAAGGACACTTCATCGACCGGTGAGAACCTGTACTTCCAGCTAAGAT
TAGATAAAAGTAAAGTGATTAACAGCGCATTAGAGCTGCTTAATGAGGTCGGAATCGAAGGTTTAACAAC
CCGTAAACTCGCCCAGAAGCTAGGTGTAGAGCAGCCTACATTGTATTGGCATGTAAAAAATAAGCGGGCT
TTGCTCGACGCCTTAGCCATTGAGATGTTAGATAGGCACCATACTCACTTTTGCCCTTTAGAAGGGGAAA
GCTGGCAAGATTTTTTACGTAATAACGCTAAAAGTTTTAGATGTGCTTTACTAAGTCATCGCGATGGAGC
AAAAGTACATTTAGGTACACGGCCTACAGAAAAACAGTATGAAACTCTCGAAAATCAATTAGCCTTTTTA
TGCCAACAAGGTTTTTCACTAGAGAATGCATTATATGCACTCAGCGCTGTGGGGCATTTTACTTTAGGTT
GCGTATTGGAAGATCAAGAGCATCAAGTCGCTAAAGAAGAAAGGGAAACACCTACTACTGATAGTATGCC
GCCATTATTACGACAAGCTATCGAATTATTTGATCACCAAGGTGCAGAGCCAGCCTTCTTATTCGGCCTT
GAATTGATCATATGCGGATTAGAAAAACAACTTAAATGTGAAAGTGGGTCCGCGTACAGCCGCGCGCGTA
CGAAAAACAATTACGGGTCTACCATCGAGGGCCTGCTCGATCTCCCGGACGACGACGCCCCCGAAGAGGC
GGGGCTGGCGGCTCCGCGCCTGTCCTTTCTCCCCGCGGGACACACGCGCAGACTGTCGACGGCCCCCCCG
ACCGATGTCAGCCTGGGGGACGAGCTCCACTTAGACGGCGAGGACGTGGCGATGGCGCATGCCGACGCGC
TAGACGATTTCGATCTGGACATGTTGGGGGACGGGGATTCCCCGGGTCCGGGATTTACCCCCCACGACTC
CGCCCCCTACGGCGCTCTGGATATGGCCGACTTCGAGTTTGAGCAGATGTTTACCGATGCCCTTGGAATT
GACGAGTACGGTGGGTAGCTCGAGTCTAGAGGGCCCGTTTAAACCCGCTGATCAGCCTCGACTGTGCCTT
CTAGTTGCCAGCCATCTGTTGTTTGCCCCTCCCCCGTGCCTTCCTTGACCCTGGAAGGTGCCACTCCCAC
TGTCCTTTCCTAATAAAATGAGGAAATTGCATCGCATTGTCTGAGTAGGTGTCATTCTATTCTGGGGGGT
GGGGTGGGGCAGGACAGCAAGGGGGAGGATTGGGAAGACAATAGCAGGCATGCTGGGGATGCGGTGGGCT
CTATGGCTTCTGAGGCGGAAAGAACCAGCTGGGGCTCTAGGGGGTATCCCC
[124 nt withheld, positions 2502-2625]
C
[91 nt withheld, positions 2627-2717]
A
[49 nt withheld, positions 2719-2767]
CCTTTGACGTTGGAGTCCACGTTCTTT
[37 nt withheld, positions 2795-2831]
ACCCTATCTCGGTCTATTCTTTTGATTTATAAGGGATTTTGCCGATTTCGGCCTATTGGTTAAAAAATGA
GCTGATTTAACAAAAATTTAACGCGAATTAATTCTGTGGAATGTGTGTCAGTTAGGGTGTGGAAAGTCCC
CAGGCTCCCCAGCAGGCAGAAGTATGCAAAGCATGCATCTCAATTAGTCAGCAACCAGGTGTGGAAAGTC
CCCAGGCTCCCCAGCAGGCAGAAGTATGCAAAGCATGCATCTCAATTAGTCAGCAACCATAGTCCCGCCC
CTAACTCCGCCCATCCCGCCCCTAACTCCGCCCAGTTCCGCCCATTCTCCGCCCCATGGCTGACTAATTT
TTTTTATTTATGCAGAGGCCGAGGCCGCCTCTGCCTCTGAGCTATTCCAGAAGTAGTGAGGAGGCTTTTT
TGGAGGCCTAGGCTTTTGCAAAAAGCTCCCGGGAGCTTGTATATCCATTTTCGGATCTGATCAAGAGACA
GGATGAGGATCGTTTCGCATGATTGAACAAGATGGATTGCACGCAGGTTCTCCGGCCGCTTGGGTGGAGA
GGCTATTCGGCTATGACTGGGCACAACAGACAATCGGCTGCTCTGATGCCGCCGTGTTCCGGCTGTCAGC
GCAGGGGCGCCCGGTTCTTTTTGTCAAGACCGACCTGTCCGGTGCCCTGAATGAACTGCAGGACGAGGCA
GCGCGGCTATCGTGGCTGGCCACGACGGGCGTTCCTTGCGCAGCTGTGCTCGACGTTGTCACTGAAGCGG
GAAGGGACTGGCTGCTATTGGGCGAAGTGCCGGGGCAGGATCTCCTGTCATCTCACCTTGCTCCTGCCGA
GAAAGTATCCATCATGGCTGATGCAATGCGGCGGCTGCATACGCTTGATCCGGCTACCTGCCCATTCGAC
CACCAAGCGAAACATCGCATCGAGCGAGCACGTACTCGGATGGAAGCCGGTCTTGTCGATCAGGATGATC
TGGACGAAGAGCATCAGGGGCTCGCGCCAGCCGAACTGTTCGCCAGGCTCAAGGCGCGCATGCCCGACGG
CGAGGATCTCGTCGTGACCCATGGCGATGCCTGCTTGCCGAATATCATGGTGGAAAATGGCCGCTTTTCT
GGATTCATCGACTGTGGCCGGCTGGGTGTGGCGGACCGCTATCAGGACATAGCGTTGGCTACCCGTGATA
TTGCTGAAGAGCTTGGCGGCGAATGGGCTGACCGCTTCCTCGTGCTTTACGGTATCGCCGCTCCCGATTC
GCAGCGCATCGCCTTCTATCGCCTTCTTGACGAGTTCTTCTGAGCGGGACTCTGGGGTTCGAAATGACCG
ACCAAGCGACGCCCAACCTGCCATCACGAGATTTCGATTCCACCGCCGCCTTCTATGAAAGGTTGGGCTT
CGGAATCGTTTTCCGGGACGCCGGCTGGATGATCCTCCAGCGCGGGGATCTCATGCTGGAGTTCTTCGCC
CACCCCAACTTGTTTATTGCAGCTTATAATGGTTACAAATAAAGCAATAGCATCACAAATTTCACAAATA
AAGCATTTTTTTCACTGCATTCTAGTTGTGGTTTGTCCAAACTCATCAATGTATCTTATCATGTCTGTAT
ACCGTCGACCTCTAGCTAGAGCTTGGCGTAATCATGGTCATAGCTGTTTCCTGTGTGAAATTGTTATCCG
CTCACAATTCCACACAACATACGAGCCGGAAGCATAAAGTGTAAAGCCTGGGGTGCCTAATGAGTGAGCT
AACTCACATTAATTGCGTTGCGCTCACTGCCCGCTTTCCAGTCGGGAAACCTGTCGTGCCAGCTGCATTA
ATGAATCGGCCAACGCGCGGGGAGAGGCGGTTTGCGTATTGGGCGCTCTTCCGCTTCCTCGCTCACTGAC
TCGCTGCGCTCGGTCGTTCGGCTGCGGCGAGCGGTATCAGCTCACTCAAAGGCGGTAATACGGTTATCCA
CAGAATCAGGGGATAACGCAGGAAAGAACATGTGAGCAAAAGGCCAGCAAAAGGCCAGGAACCGTAAAAA
GGCCGCGTTGCTGGCGTTTTTCCATAGGCTCCGCCCCCCTGACGAGCATCACAAAAATCGACGCTCAAGT
CAGAGGTGGCGAAACCCGACAGGACTATAAAGATACCAGGCGTTTCCCCCTGGAAGCTCCCTCGTGCGCT
CTCCTGTTCCGACCCTGCCGCTTACCGGATACCTGTCCGCCTTTCTCCCTTCGGGAAGCGTGGCGCTTTC
TCATAGCTCACGCTGTAGGTATCTCAGTTCGGTGTAGGTCGTTCGCTCCAAGCTGGGCTGTGTGCACGAA
CCCCCCGTTCAGCCCGACCGCTGCGCCTTATCCGGTAACTATCGTCTTGAGTCCAACCCGGTAAGACACG
ACTTATCGCCACTGGCAGCAGCCACTGGTAACAGGATTAGCAGAGCGAGGTATGTAGGCGGTGCTACAGA
GTTCTTGAAGTGGTGGCCTAACTACGGCTACACTAGAAGAACAGTATTTGGTATCTGCGCTCTGCTGAAG
CCAGTTACCTTCGGAAAAAGAGTTGGTAGCTCTTGATCCGGCAAACAAACCACCGCTGGTAGCGGTTTTT
TTGTTTGCAAGCAGCAGATTACGCGCAGAAAAAAAGGATCTCAAGAAGATCCTTTGATCTTTTCTACGGG
GTCTGACGCTCAGTGGAACGAAAACTCACGTTAAGGGATTTTGGTCATGAGATTATCAAAAAGGATCTTC
ACCTAGATCCTTTTAAATTAAAAATGAAGTTTTAAATCAATCTAAAGTATATATGAGTAAACTTGGTCTG
ACAGTTACCAATGCTTAATCAGTGAGGCACCTATCTCAGCGATCTGTCTATTTCGTTCATCCATAGTTGC
CTGACTCCCCGTCGTGTAGATAACTACGATACGGGAGGGCTTACCATCTGGCCCCAGTGCTGCAATGATA
CCGCGAGACCCACGCTCACCGGCTCCAGATTTATCAGCAATAAACCAGCCAGCCGGAAGGGCCGAGCGCA
GAAGTGGTCCTGCAACTTTATCCGCCTCCATCCAGTCTATTAATTGTTGCCGGGAAGCTAGAGTAAGTAG
TTCGCCAGTTAATAGTTTGCGCAACGTTGTTGCCATTGCTACAGGCATCGTGGTGTCACGCTCGTCGTTT
GGTATGGCTTCATTCAGCTCCGGTTCCCAACGATCAAGGCGAGTTACATGATCCCCCATGTTGTGCAAAA
AAGCGGTTAGCTCCTTCGGTCCTCCGATCGTTGTCAGAAGTAAGTTGGCCGCAGTGTTATCACTCATGGT
TATGGCAGCACTGCATAATTCTCTTACTGTCATGCCATCCGTAAGATGCTTTTCTGTGACTGGTGAGTAC
TCAACCAAGTCATTCTGAGAATAGTGTATGCGGCGACCGAGTTGCTCTTGCCCGGCGTCAATACGGGATA
ATACCGCGCCACATAGCAGAACTTTAAAAGTGCTCATCATTGGAAAACGTTCTTCGGGGCGAAAACTCTC
AAGGATCTTACCGCTGTTGAGATCCAGTTCGATGTAACCCACTCGTGCACCCAACTGATCTTCAGCATCT
TTTACTTTCACCAGCGTTTCTGGGTGAGCAAAAACAGGAAGGCAAAATGCCGCAAAAAAGGGAATAAGGG
CGACACGGAAATGTTGAATACTCATACTCTTCCTTTTTCAATATTATTGAAGCATTTATCAGGGTTATTG
TCTCATGAGCGGATACATATTTGAATGTATTTAGAAAAATAAACAAATAGGGGTTCCGCGCACATTTCCC
CGAAAAGTGCCACCTGACGTC
