>Addgene plasmid #66423 | LTB4R-Tango | depositor partial sequence | sequence record 113460 | LTB4R
ATGAATACAACATCTTCTGCTGCCCCTCCATCCCTCGGGGTAGAATTCATAAGCTTGCTGGCGATTATAC
TGCTGAGCGTCGCCTTGGCCGTCGGCCTCCCCGGTAACTCCTTTGTGGTGTGGTCTATACTCAAGAGAAT
GCAGAAGAGGTCAGTGACAGCTCTGATGGTGCTGAATCTGGCACTGGCCGATTTGGCAGTCCTGCTGACC
GCCCCTTTCTTCCTTCATTTTCTGGCCCAGGGAACCTGGAGTTTTGGGCTGGCTGGATGTCGGCTTTGTC
ACTACGTCTGTGGAGTGTCCATGTACGCTTCCGTGCTGTTGATTACAGCTATGAGCCTCGATCGAAGCCT
GGCGGTGGCCAGACCTTTCGTCTCCCAGAAATTGCGGACAAAGGCCATGGCCCGAAGGGTGCTCGCAGGC
ATCTGGGTGCTGTCCTTTCTGTTGGCCACTCCTGTGCTGGCCTACAGAACCGTAGTACCATGGAAGACTA
ATATGTCACTGTGCTTCCCTAGGTATCCATCTGAAGGCCACAGGGCATTTCACCTGATCTTCGAGGCAGT
AACAGGATTCCTTTTGCCATTTTTGGCAGTGGTGGCCTCATATAGCGATATCGGACGGCGGCTCCAGGCG
CGGCGCTTCAGGAGATCCCGCCGGACTGGAAGACTGGTGGTACTCATCATCTTGACATTTGCAGCATTCT
GGCTGCCGTATCATGTTGTGAACCTGGCAGAAGCAGGCAGGGCACTCGCAGGGCAAGCCGCAGGCTTGGG
TCTGGTCGGGAAGAGGTTGAGCCTGGCCCGGAACGTGCTCATCGCCCTCGCTTTTCTGAGTAGCTCAGTG
AACCCTGTGCTTTATGCTTGTGCAGGAGGCGGCTTGCTCAGATCAGCCGGTGTGGGATTTGTGGCGAAGC
TGTTGGAGGGCACTGGGAGCGAAGCCTCTTCCACTCGGCGCGGCGGTAGCTTGGGCCAGACAGCACGGAG
TGGCCCTGCCGCTCTGGAACCCGGACCTAGCGAGAGTCTCACGGCCTCAAGCCCTTTGAAATTGAACGAG
CTCAAC
