>Addgene plasmid #66423 | LTB4R-Tango | addgene partial sequence | sequence record 120453 | CMV-F 5'-CGCAAATGGGCGGTAGGCGTG-3'
GCTCTCTGGCTAACTAGAGAACCCACTGCTTACTGGCTTATCGAAATTAATACGACTCACTATAGGGAGA
CCCAAGCTGGCTAGCGTTTAAACTTAAGCTTGGTACCGAGCTCGGATCCACTAGTCCAGTGTGGTGGAAT
TCTGCAGATATCCAGCACAGTGGCGGCCGCGCCACCATGAAGACGATCATCGCCCTGAGCTACATCTTCT
GCCTGGTATTCGCCGACTACAAGGACGATGATGACGCCAGCATCGATATGAATACAACATCTTCTGCTGC
CCCTCCATCCCTCGGGGTAGAATTCATAAGCTTGCTGGCGATTATACTGCTGAGCGTCGCCTTGGCCGTC
GGCCTCCCCGGTAACTCCTTTGTGGTGTGGTCTATACTCAAGAGAATGCAGAAGAGGTCAGTGACAGCTC
TGATGGTGCTGAATCTGGCACTGGCCGATTTGGCAGTCCTGCTGACCGCCCCTTTCTTCCTTCATTTTCT
GGCCCAGGGAACCTGGAGTTTTGGGCTGGCTGGATGTCGGCTTTGTCACTACGTCTGTGGAGTGTCCATG
TACGCTTCCGTGCTGTTGATTACAGCTATGAGCCTCGATCGAAGCCTGGCGGTGGCCAGACCTTTCGTCT
CCCAGAAATTGCGGACAAAGGCCATGGCCCGAAGGGTGCTCGCAGGCATCTGGGTGCTGTCCTTTCTGTT
GGCCACTCCTGTGCTGGCCTACAGAACCGTAGTACCATGGAAGACTAATATGTCACTGTGCTTCCCTAGG
TATCCATCTGAAGGCCACAGGGCATTTCACCTGATCTTCGAGGCAGTAACAGGATTCCTTTTGCCATTTT
TGGCAGTGGTGGCCTCATATAGCGATATCGGACGGCGGCTCCAGGCGCGGCGCTTCAGGAGATCCCGCCG
GACTGGAAGACTGGTGGTACTCATCATCTTGACATTTGCAGCATTCTGGCTGCCGTATCATGTTGTGAAC
CTGGCAGAA
