>Addgene plasmid #66423 | LTB4R-Tango | addgene partial sequence | sequence record 120454 | Tet-R 5'-GGCGAGTTTACGGGTTGTTA-3'
GCTCTAATGCGCTGTTAATCACTTTACTTTTATCTAATCTTAGCTGGAAGTACAGGTTCTCACCGGTCGA
TGAAGTGTCCTTGGCCAGGGAGGAGCTGGCGGTGGTGCAGGACTCATCTTGGGGACCCAGGCTGGGTGGG
GTGCGTCCACCGGTATCGATGTTGAGCTCGTTCAATTTCAAAGGGCTTGAGGCCGTGAGACTCTCGCTAG
GTCCGGGTTCCAGAGCGGCAGGGCCACTCCGTGCTGTCTGGCCCAAGCTACCGCCGCGCCGAGTGGAAGA
GGCTTCGCTCCCAGTGCCCTCCAACAGCTTCGCCACAAATCCCACACCGGCTGATCTGAGCAAGCCGCCT
CCTGCACAAGCATAAAGCACAGGGTTCACTGAGCTACTCAGAAAAGCGAGGGCGATGAGCACGTTCCGGG
CCAGGCTCAACCTCTTCCCGACCAGACCCAAGCCTGCGGCTTGCCCTGCGAGTGCCCTGCCTGCTTCTGC
CAGGTTCACAACATGATACGGCAGCCAGAATGCTGCAAATGTCAAGATGATGAGTACCACCAGTCTTCCA
GTCCGGCGGGATCTCCTGAAGCGCCGCGCCTGGAGCCGCCGTCCGATATCGCTATATGAGGCCACCACTG
CCAAAAATGGCAAAAGGAATCCTGTTACTGCCTCGAAGATCAGGTGAAATGCCCTGTGGCCTTCAGATGG
ATACCTAGGGAAGCACAGTGACATATTAGTCTTCCATGGTACTACGGTTCTGTAGGCCAGCACAGGAGTG
GCCAACAGAAAGGACAGCACCCAGATGCCTGCGAGCACCCTTCGGGCCATGGCCTTTGTCCGCAATTTCT
GGGAGACGAAAGGTCTGGCCACCGCCAGGCTTCGATCGAGGCTCATAGCTGTAATCAACAGCACGGAAGC
GTACATGGACACTCCACAGACGTAGTGACAAAGCCGACATCCAGCCAGCCCAAAACTCCAGGTTCCCTGG
GCCAGAAAATGAAGGAAGAA
