[The description below was written by a language model from this plasmid's Addgene catalogue record.]
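Description:
LTB4R-Tango is a mammalian expression plasmid from the PRESTO-Tango collection, built in an "empty Tango" backbone that was itself derived from pcDNA3.1(+). It is maintained as a high-copy plasmid in E. coli under ampicillin selection, and it carries a neomycin resistance marker that allows G418 selection of transfected mammalian cells. No feature table accompanies the record, so the exact layout of backbone elements is not documented beyond these catalogue fields.

The payload is the human LTB4R coding sequence (about 1.06 kb), which encodes the leukotriene B4 receptor also known as BLT1. It is expressed from the CMV promoter and carries an N-terminal FLAG tag contributed by the backbone, useful for detecting the receptor. The receptor was inserted by restriction cloning, with NotI at the 5′ end. The depositor notes that a tTA sequence lies downstream of the receptor, and that the site following tTA is XbaI rather than XhoI in most vectors of this series, so which site is present in a given clone should be checked by sequencing.

This arrangement fits the Tango assay principle stated in the record: arrestin translocation to the activated receptor leads to transcriptional activation, so receptor activity is read out as transcriptional output rather than through a specific G protein pathway. The record does not list the other modules of the fusion cassette or the reporter system. The plasmid is one member of a receptorome-wide set intended for parallel screening of ligands against human GPCRs, produced under a programme to develop tools for understudied druggable proteins.
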