Addgene plasmid #66423: LTB4R-Tango
Purpose: Expression of G protein-coupled receptors for PRESTO-Tango: parallel receptorome expression and screening via transcriptional output, with transcriptional activation following arrestin translocation
Depositing lab: Bryan Roth. Publication: PRESTO-Tango as an open-source resource for interrogation of the druggable human GPCRome. Kroeze WK, Sassano MF, Huang XP, Lansu K, McCorvy JD, Giguere PM, Sciaky N, Roth BL. Nat Struct Mol Biol. 2015 May;22(5):362-9. doi: 10.1038/nsmb.3014. Epub 2015 Apr 20. PubMed 25895059.
Backbone
  Vector backbone: empty Tango
  Backbone size w/o insert (bp): 6632
  Vector type: Mammalian Expression
  Selectable markers: Neomycin (select with G418)
Growth in bacteria
  Bacterial resistance: Ampicillin, 100 μg/mL
  Growth temperature: 37°C
  Growth strain: DH5alpha
  Copy number: High Copy
Gene/Insert
  Gene/Insert name: LTB4R
  Species: H. sapiens (human)
  Insert size (bp): 1056
  Entrez Gene: LTB4R (a.k.a. BLT1, BLTR, CMKRL1, GPR16, LTB4R1, LTBR1, P2RY7, P2Y7)
  Promoter: CMV
  Tag / fusion protein: FLAG (N terminal on backbone)
  Cloning method: Restriction Enzyme; 5′ cloning site NotI (not destroyed); 3′ cloning site XhoI (unknown if destroyed)
  Sequencing primers: 5′ CMV-F; 3′ Tet-R
Terms and licenses: Academic/Nonprofit Terms; Industry Terms: Not Available to Industry
Depositor comments: Please note: Most of the PRESTO-Tango vectors do not contain the XhoI cut site downstream of the tTA sequence and instead carry an XbaI site. If you need to perform an XhoI digest we recommend sequencing with a forward primer at the C-terminus of tTA to determine which of the two sites is present. Suggested primer: 5-gagctccacttagacggcgagg-3. Original backbone was pcDNA3.1(+). These plasmids were generated as part of the Illuminating the Druggable Genome (IDG) program sponsored by the NIH Common Fund. The goal of this program is to identify, gather, and distribute information and resources for proteins that currently are not well-studied yet belong to commonly drug-targeted protein families: protein kinases, non-olfactory G-protein coupled receptors (GPCRs), and ion channels. The IDG program is designed to develop fundamental research tools for understudied proteins, elucidate their function, and disseminate the IDG-related resources and data to the greater scientific community.
How to cite: LTB4R-Tango was a gift from Bryan Roth (Addgene plasmid # 66423 ; http://n2t.net/addgene:66423 ; RRID:Addgene_66423)
